Addgene plasmid #81114: Pmyo-3::tag:SL1(G20A)
Purpose: Expression of exogenous SL1(G20A) in C. elegans muscle
Depositing lab: Xiao Liu. Depositing organization: Tsinghua University. Publication: Analysis of C. elegans muscle transcriptome using trans-splicing-based RNA tagging (SRT). Ma X, Zhan G, Sleumer MC, Chen S, Liu W, Zhang MQ, Liu X. Nucleic Acids Res. 2016 Aug 23. pii: gkw734. 10.1093/nar/gkw734 PubMed 27557708.
Backbone
  Vector backbone: pEASY-Blunt Simple Cloning Vector
  Backbone manufacturer: Transgen
  Backbone size w/o insert (bp): 3830
  Total vector size (bp): 6364
  Vector type: Worm Expression
  Selectable markers: Neomycin (select with G418)
Growth in bacteria
  Bacterial resistance: Ampicillin and Kanamycin, 100 & 50 μg/mL
  Growth temperature: 37°C
  Growth strain: DH5alpha
  Copy number: High Copy
Gene/Insert
  Gene/Insert name: sls-1.2 (alt name: SL1)
  Species: C. elegans (nematode)
  Insert size (bp): 2354
  Mutation: G20A
  Entrez Gene: sls-1.2 (a.k.a. CELE_Y102A5D.14)
  Promoter: promoter of myo-3
  Tag / fusion protein: illumina-adapter (N terminal on insert)
  Cloning method: TOPO Cloning
  Sequencing primers: 5′ M13F; 3′ T3
Resource information
  A portion of this plasmid was derived from a plasmid made by: Joel H. Rothman's lab (Mol Cell Biol. 1999 Mar;19(3):1892-900)
Terms and licenses: Academic/Nonprofit Terms; Industry Terms: Not Available to Industry
How to cite: Pmyo-3::tag:SL1(G20A) was a gift from Xiao Liu (Addgene plasmid # 81114 ; http://n2t.net/addgene:81114 ; RRID:Addgene_81114)
