[The description below was written by a language model from this plasmid's Addgene catalogue record and pLannotate feature annotations shown in this document.]
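Description:
Pmyo-3::tag:SL1(G20A) is a worm expression plasmid built by TOPO-style blunt cloning into the pEASY-Blunt Simple cloning vector. It is a high-copy plasmid propagated in E. coli through a ColE1/pUC-type origin. It also carries an f1 phage origin and two bacterial markers, β-lactamase (ampicillin) and the Tn5-derived neo/nptII gene (kanamycin). The catalogue also lists neomycin/G418 as a selectable marker, but the annotation shows no eukaryotic promoter driving neo. The remaining annotated backbone features are typical cloning-vector remnants: lac promoter/operator and CAP site, lacI and lacZα fragments, a pBluescript-type MCS fragment, and T3 and T7 promoters next to the cloning site.

The payload is a roughly 2.35 kb insert in which the C. elegans myo-3 promoter, which is active in muscle, drives a modified copy of the spliced leader RNA gene sls-1.2 (SL1). This SL1 carries a G20A substitution and an Illumina adapter sequence listed as a tag at the 5′ ("N-terminal") end of the insert. The automated feature table does not annotate any of these elements. They presumably lie in the unannotated stretch between the lac operator and the MCS fragment, although this is inferred from the layout rather than recorded. SL1 is a small RNA whose leader is donated by trans-splicing to the 5′ ends of many nematode mRNAs. A tagged version expressed only in muscle should therefore mark transcripts trans-spliced in that tissue. This fits the stated purpose and the associated work on trans-splicing-based RNA tagging (SRT) for profiling the muscle transcriptome. The deposited sequence is 6,242 nt, slightly shorter than the 6,364 bp catalogue size.
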