Features (pLannotate 1.2.2; 14 found; start..end, strand, type, name):
      2..94      +  CDS            lacI (fragment): lac repressor; lacI; The lac repressor binds to the lac operator to inhibit transcription in E. coli. This inhibition can be relieved by adding lactose or isopropyl-β-D-thiogalactopyranoside (IPTG).
    107..128     +  protein_bind   CAP binding site: CAP binding activates transcription in the presence of cAMP. E. coli catabolite activator protein
    143..173     +  promoter       lac promoter: promoter for the E. coli lac operon
    181..197     +  protein_bind   lac operator: The lac repressor binds to the lac operator to inhibit transcription in E. coli. This inhibition can be relieved by adding lactose or isopropyl-β-D-thiogalactopyranoside (IPTG). lac repressor encoded by lacI
   2509..2549    +  misc_feature   MCS (fragment): pBluescript multiple cloning site
   2571..2589    -  promoter       T3 promoter: promoter for bacteriophage T3 RNA polymerase
   2676..2694    -  promoter       T7 promoter: promoter for bacteriophage T7 RNA polymerase
   2697..2854    +  CDS            lacZα (fragment): LacZα fragment of β-galactosidase; lacZ fragment
   2858..3286    +  rep_origin     f1 ori (sequence partly withheld): f1 bacteriophage origin of replication; arrow indicates direction of (+) strand synthesis
   3299..3598    +  CDS            tnpA (fragment): TN5P_ECOLX - Also known as tnp. Experimental evidence at protein level: Swiss-Prot protein existence level 1. Mediates transposition of transposon Tn5 by a 'cut and paste' mechanism. First, the monomeric transposase binds the 19 bp inverted DNA repeats flanking the transposon. Then, dimerization of the DNA- bound transposase creates a synaptic DNA complex. After nicking of the first DNA strand, excision of the transposon proceeds through a series of intermediates. The transposase then mediates the insertion of the transposon at a new site by strand transfer. The activity of the wild- type tran
   3630..4421    +  CDS            neo: KKA2_KLEPN - Also known as kan, nptII. Experimental evidence at protein level: Swiss-Prot protein existence level 1. Resistance to kanamycin, neomycin, paromomycin, ribostamycin, butirosin and gentamicin B. From Klebsiella pneumoniae.
   4425..4441    +  promoter       AmpR promoter (fragment): bla
   4442..5302    +  CDS            AmpR: β-lactamase; bla; confers resistance to ampicillin, carbenicillin, and related antibiotics
   5473..6061    +  rep_origin     ori: high-copy-number ColE1/pMB1/pBR322/pUC origin of replication
>Addgene plasmid #81114 | Pmyo-3::tag:SL1(G20A) | depositor full sequence | sequence record 161479 | Pmyo-3::tag:SL1(G20A) sequence 6242 bps
AGCGCCCAATACGCAAACCGCCTCTCCCCGCGCGTTGGCCGATTCATTAATGCAGCTGGCACGACAGGTT
TCCCGACTGGAAAGCGGGCAGTGAGCGCAACGCAATTAATGTGAGTTAGCTCACTCATTAGGCACCCCAG
GCTTTACACTTTATGCTTCCGGCTCGTATGTTGTGTGGAATTGTGAGCGGATAACAATTTCACACAGGAA
ACAGCTATGACCATGATTACGCCAAGCTGCCCTTCGCGACCGGTCGGCTATAATAAGTTCTTGAATAAAA
TAATTTTCCCGACAAAACATGAGTATTTCTTTCGAAAATAAAAGTGCAGGCTAATTAGAGATTATTCTGT
AATTAACTGCATAATTTGTCACGTGCCATAGTTTTACATTCCACTACGTCATAGTTCTTAAAATACTAAT
CTCCTGAAAATAGAAGTAGGTGAAGAAAGTTTAATTATCAGTTCTAAAATGACAATTGATCTTTGGAATA
TGTTCTGAAACTACCGATCATTGAACAGATGCTATTTGAATGATATAGAATTGTATATTTGCAATTTCTG
AAACGCGTTCTTAAAGGCACACAGATTAATTCAAAAGGGTCTGGCCGCAAAAAGGTTTATGGTGGCCGAT
TTTGAGTTTTGTGTGTGATTGCTTTTTCACAATCAGTGTTTTCAGGATTATGTGATGAACTAGATCTTCA
AGTTTCGTTACATTTCATATGTTTTCGGAACTCACGAAGTACATATTGGGTATTGTGCTCAAAAAATTCA
GCAATCAGCTTCGCTCCGCTGACTTTAGAACCCAAAAAAATAGTATGGCCAAACTGACTGTGTTACGATC
ATTTCAATTTTTCAATACATATTTAAGATTTCTAAGAGTAAGAAGGTCAAAAACTGTTCTGGAATACATA
TATATTTTTCAGGTTACAATTAGTCAAAAAGTGCACTGAAATATACGTTTTAATTTCACGAATAACCCAA
TTAGTTCAATGTATTTTTGGTCAACCAACGTTAAAGTTTGGCTTCCAACCAATTATCATTTCTGATCAAC
CACAATGTTTTTTCTTTATCTGCAAGTTAATTTTTTATTTTTATCCAGATGTTTGGCATATTTTTCAATT
CTTCACTAGCGCCCACTTCTTGCACTTCCGGCGCCCTGAATCTAATGCATCTGTTGCAAGAATTGAAAGA
CCAATCAACACATTGTTTTCTTCACGAGATACTGAAGAAAATGAATAAAAACAGAGAAAAAGAGCCATGT
GATTAGTGACAACTGTTGCTAACAGATACCATAGCTTGGACTTGGTACGTGATGGCAACGTATGGGTCAA
CAAAAATGATTGCAGAGGGGGTGCAAAACAGTCAAGTCGAGAAAATATGAAAAACAGAAAACAAAGAACA
GAAAAATGGGTTTGAGAGTCAGTATAATTTATAAAAGAAAAATTGTACATAGAAATTAACCATTTTTGTA
GAAGAAGTTATTTTTCAAGCATCGTTAAAAATTATTCAAAGCACCTTATTTCATATTTAATTTTAAACAT
GGTTAAATGAACAACACGGTGCGCAATCAGGAAAACTTGAAATCTGAAACTGTTGTTGTGATCTTCTTCG
CAACTGTTCAGATAGCACTAGTGTAATGTTAAGAGTGCGCGAATATAATGGAATATAATGGATCACACCT
CCTGCCATCAGGTAAACGTCTCTGTTATCACATATTTCCAACTATTAAATTTTTACCTTTTACAGTTTTA
CATTTTTTTGAAAAAAGTAACTTTTTGTCTTCAAAATCCCTGACGAAAATATCAAATATTTTAATCGAGA
CTGCAGAGGAACCGATTGATGATTTGGAAAATCCAGCTTTACCTGTGTAAGAACTGAAAAGTTTCATAAC
CCTAGGGTATTCCCAGTTACATTCCCCACTGGCTAACAATAGCACCCAGTTTTTCATCACCTTTCTTCAA
ATTTCTCGGCGATTTGTTAAAAACAAAATTTGTGTCCCTTCTCTGATATCTCTATGTCTCTAAACACAAG
TTCATCGGAAAACGAAGGAGGGTAGGTGTTGGTTGGGCTCCCGAAGTGAAAATAGAAGAGCAAGAATAGA
ATATTAGAGAGAGAGTGCAGAGAGGGCGGGATAGCTCCCGGGATTCCGTTTTCTTCTTCTTTATCTTCAA
CGATGATGTGTGTGCGTGTTGTATAGATTCTGTTGCTCCCCCACAACTCGCTCCGAAGGCTCAATACAAT
TCAATTACACGACGCTCTTCCGATCTGGTTTAATTACCCAAGTTTAAGGTAAACATTGAAACTGACCCAA
AGAAATTTGGCGTTAGCTATAAATTTTGGAACGTCTCCTCTCGGGGAGACAAAAATACTAATAGGGATAA
CAGGGTAATGAAATTCGAAAATCGGTTCATCCATGTTGGAGAACGGTCCATTCGAAAATATGTGGAGATG
AGGGAGCATGGCTGTCCGTATGTGGAGATGTGGGAAGGTGATGATATTATTGGGGAACGAATTCGATATC
AAGCTTATCGATACCGTCGACCTCGAGGGCCCGGTACCCAGCTTTTGTTCCCTTTAGTGAGGGTTAATTG
CGCGCTTGGCGTAATCATGGTCATAGCTGTTTCCTGTCAAGAACTTATTATAGCCGACCGGTCGCGAAGG
GCAGCTTCAATTCGCCCTATAGTGAGTCGTATTACAATTCACTGGCCGTCGTTTTACAACGTCGTGACTG
GGAAAACCCTGGCGTTACCCAACTTAATCGCCTTGCAGCACATCCCCCTTTCGCCAGCTGGCGTAATAGC
GAAGAGGCCCGCACCGATCGCCCTTCCCAACAGTTGCGCAGCCTGAATGGCGAATGG
[124 nt withheld, positions 2858-2981]
C
[91 nt withheld, positions 2983-3073]
A
[49 nt withheld, positions 3075-3123]
CCTTTGACGTTGGAGTCCACGTTCTTT
[37 nt withheld, positions 3151-3187]
ACCCTATCTCGGTCTATTCTTTTGATTTATAAGGGATTTTGCCGATTTCGGCCTATTGGTTAAAAAATGA
GCTGATTTAACAAAAATTTAACGCGAATTTTAACAAAATTCAGGGCGCAAGGGCTGCTAAAGGAAGCGGA
ACACGTAGAAAGCCAGTCCGCAGAAACGGTGCTGACCCCGGATGAATGTCAGCTACTGGGCTATCTGGAC
AAGGGAAAACGCAAGCGCAAAGAGAAAGCAGGTAGCTTGCAGTGGGCTTACATGGCGATAGCTAGACTGG
GCGGTTTTATGGACAGCAAGCGAACCGGAATTGCCAGCTGGGGCGCCCTCTGGTAAGGTTGGGAAGCCCT
GCAAAGTAAACTGGATGGCTTTCTTGCCGCCAAGGATCTGATGGCGCAGGGGATCAAGATCTGATCAAGA
GACAGGATGAGGATCGTTTCGCATGATTGAACAAGATGGATTGCACGCAGGTTCTCCGGCCGCTTGGGTG
GAGAGGCTATTCGGCTATGACTGGGCACAACAGACAATCGGCTGCTCTGATGCCGCCGTGTTCCGGCTGT
CAGCGCAGGGGCGCCCGGTTCTTTTTGTCAAGACCGACCTGTCCGGTGCCCTGAATGAACTGCAGGACGA
GGCAGCGCGGCTATCGTGGCTGGCCACGACGGGCGTTCCTTGCGCAGCTGTGCTCGACGTTGTCACTGAA
GCGGGAAGGGACTGGCTGCTATTGGGCGAAGTGCCGGGGCAGGATCTCCTGTCATCCCACCTTGCTCCTG
CCGAGAAAGTATCCATCATGGCTGATGCAATGCGGCGGCTGCATACGCTTGATCCGGCTACCTGCCCATT
CGACCACCAAGCGAAACATCGCATCGAGCGAGCACGTACTCGGATGGAAGCCGGTCTTGTCGATCAGGAT
GATCTGGACGAAGAGCATCAGGGGCTCGCGCCAGCCGAACTGTTCGCCAGGCTCAAGGCGCGCATGCCCG
ACGGCGAGGATCTCGTCGTGACCCACGGCGATGCCTGCTTGCCGAATATCATGGTGGAAAATGGCCGCTT
TTCTGGATTCATCGACTGTGGCCGGCTGGGTGTGGCGGACCGCTATCAGGACATAGCGTTGGCTACCCGT
GATATTGCTGAAGAGCTTGGCGGCGAATGGGCTGACCGCTTCCTCGTGCTTTACGGTATCGCCGCTCCCG
ATTCGCAGCGCATCGCCTTCTATCGCCTTCTTGACGAGTTCTTCTGAATTGAAAAAGGAAGAGTATGAGT
ATTCAACATTTCCGTGTCGCCCTTATTCCCTTTTTTGCGGCATTTTGCCTTCCTGTTTTTGCTCACCCAG
AAACGCTGGTGAAAGTAAAAGATGCTGAAGATCAGTTGGGTGCACGAGTGGGTTACATCGAACTGGATCT
CAACAGCGGTAAGATCCTTGAGAGTTTTCGCCCCGAAGAACGTTTTCCAATGATGAGCACTTTTAAAGTT
CTGCTATGTGGCGCGGTATTATCCCGTATTGACGCCGGGCAAGAGCAACTCGGTCGCCGCATACACTATT
CTCAGAATGACTTGGTTGAGTACTCACCAGTCACAGAAAAGCATCTTACGGATGGCATGACAGTAAGAGA
ATTATGCAGTGCTGCCATAACCATGAGTGATAACACTGCGGCCAACTTACTTCTGACAACGATCGGAGGA
CCGAAGGAGCTAACCGCTTTTTTGCACAACATGGGGGATCATGTAACTCGCCTTGATCGTTGGGAACCGG
AGCTGAATGAAGCCATACCAAACGACGAGCGTGACACCACGATGCCTGTAGCAATGGCAACAACGTTGCG
CAAACTATTAACTGGCGAACTACTTACTCTAGCTTCCCGGCAACAATTAATAGACTGGATGGAGGCGGAT
AAAGTTGCAGGACCACTTCTGCGCTCGGCCCTTCCGGCTGGCTGGTTTATTGCTGATAAATCTGGAGCCG
GTGAGCGTGGGTCTCGCGGTATCATTGCAGCACTGGGGCCAGATGGTAAGCCCTCCCGTATCGTAGTTAT
CTACACGACGGGGAGTCAGGCAACTATGGATGAACGAAATAGACAGATCGCTGAGATAGGTGCCTCACTG
ATTAAGCATTGGTAACTGTCAGACCAAGTTTACTCATATATACTTTAGATTGATTTAAAACTTCATTTTT
AATTTAAAAGGATCTAGGTGAAGATCCTTTTTGATAATCTCATGACCAAAATCCCTTAACGTGAGTTTTC
GTTCCACTGAGCGTCAGACCCCGTAGAAAAGATCAAAGGATCTTCTTGAGATCCTTTTTTTCTGCGCGTA
ATCTGCTGCTTGCAAACAAAAAAACCACCGCTACCAGCGGTGGTTTGTTTGCCGGATCAAGAGCTACCAA
CTCTTTTTCCGAAGGTAACTGGCTTCAGCAGAGCGCAGATACCAAATACTGTTCTTCTAGTGTAGCCGTA
GTTAGGCCACCACTTCAAGAACTCTGTAGCACCGCCTACATACCTCGCTCTGCTAATCCTGTTACCAGTG
GCTGCTGCCAGTGGCGATAAGTCGTGTCTTACCGGGTTGGACTCAAGACGATAGTTACCGGATAAGGCGC
AGCGGTCGGGCTGAACGGGGGGTTCGTGCACACAGCCCAGCTTGGAGCGAACGACCTACACCGAACTGAG
ATACCTACAGCGTGAGCTATGAGAAAGCGCCACGCTTCCCGAAGGGAGAAAGGCGGACAGGTATCCGGTA
AGCGGCAGGGTCGGAACAGGAGAGCGCACGAGGGAGCTTCCAGGGGGAAACGCCTGGTATCTTTATAGTC
CTGTCGGGTTTCGCCACCTCTGACTTGAGCGTCGATTTTTGTGATGCTCGTCAGGGGGGCGGAGCCTATG
GAAAAACGCCAGCAACGCGGCCTTTTTACGGTTCCTGGCCTTTTGCTGGCCTTTTGCTCACATGTTCTTT
CCTGCGTTATCCCCTGATTCTGTGGATAACCGTATTACCGCCTTTGAGTGAGCTGATACCGCTCGCCGCA
GCCGAACGACCGAGCGCAGCGAGTCAGTGAGCGAGGAAGCGGAAG
