>Addgene plasmid #81114 | Pmyo-3::tag:SL1(G20A) | addgene partial sequence | sequence record 161475 | T7 5'-TAATACGACTCACTATAGGG-3'
ATAAGTTCTTGACAGGAAACAGCTATGACCATGATTACGCCAAGCGCGCAATTAACCCTCACTAAAGGGA
ACAAAAGCTGGGTACCGGGCCCTCGAGGTCGACGGTATCGATAAGCTTGATATCGAATTCGTTCCCCAAT
AATATCATCACCTTCCCACATCTCCACATACGGACAGCCATGCTCCCTCATCTCCACATATTTTCGAATG
GACCGTTCTCCAACATGGATGAACCGATTTTCGAATTTCATTACCCTGTTATCCCTATTAGTATTTTTGT
CTCCCCGAGAGGAGACGTTCCAAAATTTATAGCTAACGCCAAATTTCTTTGGGTCAGTTTCAATGTTTAC
CTTAAACTTGGGTAATTAAACCAGATCGGAAGAGCGTCGTGTAATTGAATTGTATTGAGCCTTCGGAGCG
AGTTGTGGGGGAGCAACAGAATCTATACAACACGCACACACATCATCGTTGAAGATAAAGAAGAAGAAAA
CGGAATCCCGGGAGCTATCCCGCCCTCTCTGCACTCTCTCTCTAATATTCTATTCTTGCTCTTCTATTTT
CACTTCGGGAGCCCAACCAACACCTACCCTCCTTCGTTTTCCGATGAACTTGTGTTTAGAGACATAGAGA
TATCAGAGAAGGGACACAAATTTTGTTTTTAACAAATCGCCGAGAAATTTGAAGAAAGGTGATGAAAAAC
TGGGTGCTATTGTTAGCCAGTGGGGAATGTAACTGGGAATACCCTAGGGTTATGAAACTTTTCAGTTCTT
ACACAGGTAAAGCTGGATTTTCCAAATCATCAATCGGTTCCTCTGCAGTCTCGATTAAAATATTTGATAT
TTTCGTCAGGGATTTTGAAGACAA
