>Addgene plasmid #81114 | Pmyo-3::tag:SL1(G20A) | addgene partial sequence | sequence record 161476 | pQE-F2 5'-CGGATAACAATTTCACACAG-3'
GCTGCCCTTCGCGACCGGTCGGCTATAATAAGTTCTTGAATAAAATAATTTTCCCGACAAAACATGAGTA
TTTCTTTCGAAAATAAAAGTGCAGGCTAATTAGAGATTATTCTGTAATTAACTGCATAATTTGTCACGTG
CCATAGTTTTACATTCCACTACGTCATAGTTCTTAAAATACTAATCTCCTGAAAATAGAAGTAGGTGAAG
AAAGTTTAATTATCAGTTCTAAAATGACAATTGATCTTTGGAATATGTTCTGAAACTACCGATCATTGAA
CAGATGCTATTTGAATGATATAGAATTGTATATTTGCAATTTCTGAAACGCGTTCTTAAAGGCACACAGA
TTAATTCAAAAGGGTCTGGCCGCAAAAAGGTTTATGGTGGCCGATTTTGAGTTTTGTGTGTGATTGCTTT
TTCACAATCAGTGTTTTCAGGATTATGTGATGAACTAGATCTTCAAGTTTCGTTACATTTCATATGTTTT
CGGAACTCACGAAGTACATATTGGGTATTGTGCTCAAAAAATTCAGCAATCAGCTTCGCTCCGCTGACTT
TAGAACCCAAAAAAATAGTATGGCCAAACTGACTGTGTTACGATCATTTCAATTTTTCAATACATATTTA
AGATTTCTAAGAGTAAGAAGGTCAAAAACTGTTCTGGAATACATATATATTTTTCAGGTTACAATTAGTC
AAAAAGTGCACTGAAATATACGTTTTAATTTCACGAATAACCCAATTAGTTCAATGTATTTTTGGTCAAC
CAACGTTAAAGTTTGGCTTCCAACCAATTATCATT
